Addgene plasmid #146971: pAc5.1B-EGFP-DmGW182_1-605-dsRNAres_N
Purpose: Insect Expression of DmGW182_1-605-dsRNAres
Depositing lab: Elisa Izaurralde. Depositing organization: Max Planck Institute for Developmental Biology.
Backbone
  Vector backbone: Unknown
  Vector type: Insect Expression
Growth in bacteria
  Bacterial resistance: Ampicillin, 100 μg/mL
  Growth temperature: 37°C
  Growth strain: DH5alpha
  Copy number: Low Copy
Gene/Insert
  Gene/Insert name: DmGW182_1-605-dsRNAres
  Species: D. melanogaster (fly)
  Entrez Gene: gw (a.k.a. Dmel_CG31992, CG11484, CG31992, CG9905, Dmel\CG31992, GQ182, GW, GW182, Gw, Gw182, anon-EST:Posey205, dGW182, gw182)
  Cloning method: Unknown
Terms and licenses: Academic/Nonprofit Terms; Industry Terms: Not Available to Industry
Depositor comments: sequence given by NM_166780 varA Plasmids from this collection were made available to the research community and donated after the lab closed. Please note that the sequence provided by the depositing laboratory may be theoretical/predicted or based on Sanger sequencing results. There may be discrepancies between sequencing results obtained by Addgene and the depositor sequence. If an Addgene verified sequence is not available, please contact before placing your order to request that our lab fully sequence the plasmid.
How to cite: pAc5.1B-EGFP-DmGW182_1-605-dsRNAres_N was a gift from Elisa Izaurralde (Addgene plasmid # 146971 ; http://n2t.net/addgene:146971 ; RRID:Addgene_146971)
