[The description below was written by a language model from this plasmid's Addgene catalogue record and pLannotate feature annotations shown in this document.]
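Description:
pAc5.1B-EGFP-DmGW182_1-605-dsRNAres_N is a 7.9 kb insect-cell expression plasmid. The catalogue lists the backbone as unknown, although the name and the annotated parts point to a pAc5.1-type vector. It is propagated in E. coli through a ColE1/pUC-type origin and selected with ampicillin via the β-lactamase gene and its bla promoter. The record lists it as low copy even though the annotated origin is of the high-copy class. Short remnants of a tetracycline resistance gene and of SV40 large T antigen are also annotated; these are partial fragments, most likely backbone leftovers rather than functional elements. No marker for selection in insect cells is annotated.

The expression cassette is driven by the Drosophila melanogaster actin 5C promoter, a strong constitutive promoter commonly used in fly cell lines. It directs an EGFP coding sequence followed by a fragment of the fly gw gene (GW182/Gawky), described in the name as residues 1–605 and based on transcript variant A according to the depositor. This places the fluorescent protein at the N-terminus of the GW182 fragment. A V5 epitope tag is annotated just downstream of the insert, but the record does not show whether it is in frame or preceded by a stop codon. An SV40 polyadenylation signal follows the cassette, though it is annotated on the opposite strand.

The "dsRNAres" designation indicates a version of the coding sequence made resistant to dsRNA-mediated knockdown. Such a design would suit complementation experiments in which endogenous GW182 is depleted by RNAi and the tagged N-terminal fragment is expressed in its place. The record itself states only insect expression as the purpose.
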