Features (pLannotate 1.2.2; 10 found; start..end, strand, type, name):
     56..2568    +  promoter       Ac5 promoter: Drosophila melanogaster actin 5C promoter
   2588..3304    +  CDS            EGFP: EGFP is a basic (constitutively fluorescent) green fluorescent protein published in 1996, derived from Aequorea victoria. It is reported to be a rapidly-maturing weak dimer with moderate acid sensitivity.
   3347..5161    +  CDS            gw (fragment): GAWKY_DROME - Also known as GW182 From Drosophila melanogaster (Fruit fly).
   5187..5228    +  CDS            V5 tag: epitope tag from simian virus 5
   5328..5462    -  polyA_signal   SV40 poly(A) signal: SV40 polyadenylation signal
   5485..5569    -  CDS            large T antigen (fragment): large T antigen from SV40 (simian virus 40)
   5570..6040    +  CDS            TcR (fragment): tetracycline efflux protein; tet; confers resistance to tetracycline
   6084..6672    -  rep_origin     ori: high-copy-number ColE1/pMB1/pBR322/pUC origin of replication
   6843..7703    -  CDS            AmpR: β-lactamase; bla; confers resistance to ampicillin, carbenicillin, and related antibiotics
   7704..7808    -  promoter       AmpR promoter: bla
>Addgene plasmid #146971 | pAc5.1B-EGFP-DmGW182_1-605-dsRNAres_N | depositor full sequence | sequence record 289418 | Full Sequence
CTTCAAGGAATTAATTCTATATTCTAAAAACACAAATGATACTTCTAAAAAAAATCATGAATGGCATCAA
CTCTGAATCAAATCTTTGCAGATGCACCTACTTCTCATTTCCACTGTCACATCATTTTTCCAGATCTCGC
TGCCTGTTATGTGGCCCACAAACCAAGACACGTTTTATGGCCATTAAAGCTGGCTGATCGTCGCCAAACA
CCAAATACATATCAATATGTACATTCGAGAAAGAAGCGATCAAAGAAGCGTCTTCGGGCGAGTAGGAGAA
TGCGGAGGAGAAGGAGAACGAGCTGATCTAGTATCTCTCCACAATCCAATGCCAACTGACCAACTGGCCA
TATTCGGAGCAATTTGAAGCCAATTTCCATCGCCTGGCGATCGCTCCATTCTTGGCTATATGTTTTTCAC
CGTTCCCGGGGCCATTTTCAAAGACTCGTCGGTAAGATAAGATTGTGTCACTCGCTGTCTCTCTTCATTT
GTCGAAGAATGCTGAGGAATTTCGCGATGACGTCGGCGAGTATTTTGAAGAATGAGAATAATTTGTATTT
ATACGAAAATCAGTTAGTGGAATTTTCTACAAAAACATGTTATCTATAGATAATTTTGTTGCAAAATATG
TTGACTATGACAAAGATTGTATGTATATACCTTTAATGTATTCTCATTTTCTTATGTATTTATAATGGCA
ATGATGATACTGATGATATTTTAAGATGATGCCAGACCACAGGCTGATTTCTGCGTCTTTTGCCGAACGC
AGTGCATGTGCGGTTGTTGTTTTTTGGAATAGTTTCAATTTTCGGACTGTCCGCTTTGATTTCAGTTTCT
TGGCTTATTCAAAAAGCAAAGTAAAGCCAAAAAAGCGAGATGGCAATACCAAATGCGGCAAAACGGTAGT
GGAAGGAAAGGGGTGCGGGGCAGCGGAAGGAAGGGTGGGGCGGGGCGTGGCGGGGTCTGTGGCTGGGCGC
GACGTCACCGACGTTGGAGCCACTCCTTTGACCATGTGTGCGTGTGTGTATTATTCGTGTCTCGCCACTC
GCCGGTTGTTTTTTTCTTTTTATCTCGCTCTCTCTAGCGCCATCTCGTACGCATGCTCAACGCACCGCAT
GTTGCCGTGTCCTTTATGCGTCATTTTGGCTCGAAATAGGCAATTATTTAAACAAAGATTAGTCAACGAA
AACGCTAAAATAAATAAGTCTACAATATGGTTACTTATTGCCATGTGTGTGCAGCCAACGATAGCAACAA
AAGCAACAACACAGTGGCTTTCCCTCTTTCACTTTTTGTTTGCAAGCGCGTGCGAGCAAGACGGCACGAC
CGGCAAACGCAATTACGCTGACAAAGAGCAGACGAAGTTTTGGCCGAAAAACATCAAGGCGCCTGATACG
AATGCATTTGCAATAACAATTGCGATATTTAATATTGTTTATGAAGCTGTTTGACTTCAAAACACACAAA
AAAAAAAATAAAACAAATTATTTGAAAGAGAATTAGGAATCGGACAGCTTATCGTTACGGGCTAACAGCA
CACCGAGACGAAATAGCTTACCTGACGTCACAGCCTCTGGAAGAACTGCCGCCAAGCAGAGAGAGAGAGA
AAAAGAGGGAGAGCAGCTTAGACCGCATGTGCTTGTGTGTGAGGCGTCTCTCTCTTCGTCTCCTGTTTGC
GCAAACGCATAGACTGCACTGAGAAAATCGATTACCTATTTTTTATGAATGAATATTTGCACTATTACTA
TTCAAAACTATTAAGATAGCAATCACATTCAATAGCCAAATACTATACCACCTGAGCGATGCAACGAAAT
GATCAATTTGAGCAAAAATGCTGCATATTTAGGACGGCATCATTATAGAAATGCTTCTTGCTGTGTACTT
TTCTCTCGTCTGGCAGCTGTTTCGCCGTTATTGTTAAAACCGGCTTAAGTTAGGTGTGTTTTCTACGACT
AGTGATGCCCCTACTAGAAGATGTGTGTTGCACAAATGTCCCTGAATAACCAATTTGAAGTGCAGATAGC
AGTAAACGTAAGCTAATATGAATATTATTTAACTGTAATGTTTTAATATCGCTGGACATTACTAATAAAC
CCACTATAAACACATGTACATATGTATGTTTTGGCATACAATGAGTAGTTGGGGAAAAAATGTGTAAAAG
CACCGTGACCATCACAGCATAAAGATAACCAGCTGAAGTATCGAATATGAGTAACCCCCAAATTGAATCA
CATGCCGCAACTGATAGGACCCATGGAAGTACACTCTTCATGGCGATATACAAGACACACACAAGCACGA
ACACCCAGTTGCGGAGGAAATTCTCCGTAAATGAAAACCCAATCGGCGAACAATTCATACCCATATATGG
TAAAAGTTTTGAACGCGACTTGAGAGCGGAGAGCATTGCGGCTGATAAGGTTTTAGCGCTAAGCGGGCTT
TATAAAACGGGCTGCGGGACCAGTTTTCATATCACTACCGTTTGAGTTCTTGTGCTGTGTGGATACTCCT
CCCGACACAAAGCCGCTCCATCAGCCAGCAGTCGTCTAATCCAGAGACCCCGGATCGGGGTACCAACATG
GTGAGCAAGGGCGAGGAGCTGTTCACCGGGGTGGTGCCCATCCTGGTCGAGCTGGACGGCGACGTAAACG
GCCACAAGTTCAGCGTGTCCGGCGAGGGCGAGGGCGATGCCACCTACGGCAAGCTGACCCTGAAGTTCAT
CTGCACCACCGGCAAGCTGCCCGTGCCCTGGCCCACCCTCGTGACCACCCTGACCTACGGCGTGCAGTGC
TTCAGCCGCTACCCCGACCACATGAAGCAGCACGACTTCTTCAAGTCCGCCATGCCCGAAGGCTACGTCC
AGGAGCGCACCATCTTCTTCAAGGACGACGGCAACTACAAGACCCGCGCCGAGGTGAAGTTCGAGGGCGA
CACCCTGGTGAACCGCATCGAGCTGAAGGGCATCGACTTCAAGGAGGACGGCAACATCCTGGGGCACAAG
CTGGAGTACAACTACAACAGCCACAACGTCTATATCATGGCCGACAAGCAGAAGAACGGCATCAAGGTGA
ACTTCAAGATCCGCCACAACATCGAGGACGGCAGCGTGCAGCTCGCCGACCACTACCAGCAGAACACCCC
CATCGGCGACGGCCCCGTGCTGCTGCCCGACAACCACTACCTGAGCACCCAGTCCGCCCTGAGCAAAGAC
CCCAACGAGAAGCGCGATCACATGGTCCTGCTGGAGTTCGTGACCGCCGCCGGGATCACTCTCGGCATGG
ACGAGCTGTACAAGCCAAGCTTGAATTCTGCAGATATCCAGCACAGTGGCGGCCGCATGCGTGAAGCCCT
TTTTTCCCAAGATGGCTGGGGCTGTCAGCATGTTAACCAGGATACTAATTGGGAAGTTCCCAGTTCGCCA
GAACCAGCCAATAAGGATGCACCCGGTCCACCAATGTGGAAGCCAAGCATTAACAATGGTACTGATCTTT
GGGAGTCCAATTTGAGAAACGGAGGTCAGCCGGCCGCACAGCAAGTTCCAAAGCCGTCGTGGGGTCATAC
ACCATCCTCTAACTTAGGTGGAACATGGGGTGAGGACGACGATGGCGCCGATAGTAGTAGTGTGTGGACT
GGAGGAGCTGTTAGCAACGCGGGATCCGGAGCTGCAGTGGGAGTAAACCAAGCCGGAGTTAATGTCGGTC
CAGGCGGTGTTGTTTCGTCTGGCGGACCTCAGTGGGGACAAGGTGTCGTTGGCGTCGGACTTGGATCAAC
TGGCGGAAATGGTTCCAGTAACATTACAGGCTCTTCGGGCGTTGCCACGGGAAGCAGTGGCAATTCAAGT
AATGCCGGAAATGGATGGGGCGATCCACGCGAGATTCGTCCACTGGGCGTCGGAGGATCGATGGACATCC
GTAACGTCGAGCACCGTGGAGGAAATGGATCAGGCGCCACATCCAGTGACCCGCGTGATATCCGTATGAT
TGACCCACGCGATCCAATCCGGGGCGACCCACGCGGCATTTCAGGACGCCTCAACGGTACGTCAGAGATG
TGGGGACACCACCCGCAGATGTCGCACAATCAACTGCAGGGAATTAATAAGATGGTCGGACAGAGCGTTG
CGACAGCTAGTACGAGCGTTGGCACGTCAGGATCCGGAATTGGACCAGGCGGACCGGGACCAAGCACGGT
TTCGGGAAACATTCCGACGCAATGGGGTCCAGCCCAGCCCGTTAGTGTCGGAGTTAGCGGACCGAAGGAT
ATGTCGAAGCAAATTAGCGGCTGGGAAGAGCCGTCGCCTCCCCCACAACGCCGTAGCATCCCAAATTATG
ACGACGGAACGTCCCTCTGGGGACAACAGACACGCGTCCCGGCCGCTAGTGGACATTGGAAGGATATGAC
AGACTCCATTGGACGCAGCAGCCACCTGATGCGCGGACAGAGTCAGACCGGCGGAATTGGCATTGCTGGA
GTTGGAAATAGCAATGTTCCAGTGGGAGCCAATCCAAGTAATCCTATAAGCAGTGTAGTTGGACCTCAAG
CCCGGATTCCATCTGTGGGCGGCGTACAACACAAACCAGACGGCGGCGCTATGTGGGTGCATTCCGGCAA
TGTAGGTGGCAGAAATAATGTTGCTGCTGTTACTACTTGGGGAGATGACACTCATAGCGTTAATGTCGGC
GCTCCCAGCAGTGGCAGTGTATCCAGCAACAATTGGGTTGATGACAAGTCCAACTCAACCTTGGCACAAA
ACTCTTGGAGCGACCCGGCCCCTGTTGGAGTTAGTTGGGGCAATAAGCAAAGCAAACCGCCAAGCAATAG
TGCTTCATCAGGTTGGAGCACTGCTGCGGGCGTGGTGGATGGGGTTGATCTAGGATCTGAGTGGAACACG
CACGGGGGGATTATTGGAAAATCTCAGCAACAACAAAAACTAGCGGGACTTAACGTGGGAATGGTGAACG
TAATTAACGCGGAGATCATTAAGCAAAGCAAGCAATACAGGATCCTTGTCGAGAACGGCTTTAAAAAGGA
AGATGTAGAGCGGGCATTAGTGATTGCTAATATGAACATCGAAGAGGCAGCCGATATGCTCCGTGCCAAC
TCATCCCTATCAATGGATGGTTGGCGTCGACATGATGAGTCCCTTGGATCTTAATCTAGAGGGCCCGCGG
TTCGAAGGTAAGCCTATCCCTAACCCTCTCCTCGGTCTCGATTCTACGCGTACCGGTCATCATCACCATC
ACCATTGAGTTTAAACCCGCTGATCAGCCTCGACTGTGCCTTCTAAGGCCTGAGCTCGCTGATCAGCCTC
GATCGAGGATCCAGACATGATAAGATACATTGATGAGTTTGGACAAACCACAACTAGAATGCAGTGAAAA
AAATGCTTTATTTGTGAAATTTGTGATGCTATTGCTTTATTTGTAACCATTATAAGCTGCAATAAACAAG
TTAACAACAACAATTGCATTCATTTTATGTTTCAGGTTCAGGGGGAGGTGTGGGAGGTTTTTTAAAGCAA
GTAAAACCTCTACAAATGTGGTATGGCTGATTATGATCAGTCGACCGATGCCCTTGAGAGCCTTCAACCC
AGTCAGCTCCTTCCGGTGGGCGCGGGGCATGACTATCGTCGCCGCACTTATGACTGTCTTCTTTATCATG
CAACTCGTAGGACAGGTGCCGGCAGCGCTCTGGGTCATTTTCGGCGAGGACCGCTTTCGCTGGAGCGCGA
CGATGATCGGCCTGTCGCTTGCGGTATTCGGAATCTTGCACGCCCTCGCTCAAGCCTTCGTCACTGGTCC
CGCCACCAAACGTTTCGGCGAGAAGCAGGCCATTATCGCCGGCATGGCGGCCGACGCGCTGGGCTACGTC
TTGCTGGCGTTCGCGACGCGAGGCTGGATGGCCTTCCCCATTATGATTCTTCTCGCTTCCGGCGGCATCG
GGATGCCCGCGTTGCAGGCCATGCTGTCCAGGCAGGTAGATGACGACCATCAGGGACAGCTTCAAGGATC
GCTCGCGGCTCTTACCAGCCAGCAAAAGGCCAGGAACCGTAAAAAGGCCGCGTTGCTGGCGTTTTTCCAT
AGGCTCCGCCCCCCTGACGAGCATCACAAAAATCGACGCTCAAGTCAGAGGTGGCGAAACCCGACAGGAC
TATAAAGATACCAGGCGTTTCCCCCTGGAAGCTCCCTCGTGCGCTCTCCTGTTCCGACCCTGCCGCTTAC
CGGATACCTGTCCGCCTTTCTCCCTTCGGGAAGCGTGGCGCTTTCTCAATGCTCACGCTGTAGGTATCTC
AGTTCGGTGTAGGTCGTTCGCTCCAAGCTGGGCTGTGTGCACGAACCCCCCGTTCAGCCCGACCGCTGCG
CCTTATCCGGTAACTATCGTCTTGAGTCCAACCCGGTAAGACACGACTTATCGCCACTGGCAGCAGCCAC
TGGTAACAGGATTAGCAGAGCGAGGTATGTAGGCGGTGCTACAGAGTTCTTGAAGTGGTGGCCTAACTAC
GGCTACACTAGAAGGACAGTATTTGGTATCTGCGCTCTGCTGAAGCCAGTTACCTTCGGAAAAAGAGTTG
GTAGCTCTTGATCCGGCAAACAAACCACCGCTGGTAGCGGTGGTTTTTTTGTTTGCAAGCAGCAGATTAC
GCGCAGAAAAAAAGGATCTCAAGAAGATCCTTTGATCTTTTCTACGGGGTCTGACGCTCAGTGGAACGAA
AACTCACGTTAAGGGATTTTGGTCATGAGATTATCAAAAAGGATCTTCACCTAGATCCTTTTAAATTAAA
AATGAAGTTTTAAATCAATCTAAAGTATATATGAGTAAACTTGGTCTGACAGTTACCAATGCTTAATCAG
TGAGGCACCTATCTCAGCGATCTGTCTATTTCGTTCATCCATAGTTGCCTGACTCCCCGTCGTGTAGATA
ACTACGATACGGGAGGGCTTACCATCTGGCCCCAGTGCTGCAATGATACCGCGAGACCCACGCTCACCGG
CTCCAGATTTATCAGCAATAAACCAGCCAGCCGGAAGGGCCGAGCGCAGAAGTGGTCCTGCAACTTTATC
CGCCTCCATCCAGTCTATTAATTGTTGCCGGGAAGCTAGAGTAAGTAGTTCGCCAGTTAATAGTTTGCGC
AACGTTGTTGCCATTGCTGCAGGCATCGTGGTGTCACGCTCGTCGTTTGGTATGGCTTCATTCAGCTCCG
GTTCCCAACGATCAAGGCGAGTTACATGATCCCCCATGTTGTGCAAAAAAGCGGTTAGCTCCTTCGGTCC
TCCGATCGTTGTCAGAAGTAAGTTGGCCGCAGTGTTATCACTCATGGTTATGGCAGCACTGCATAATTCT
CTTACTGTCATGCCATCCGTAAGATGCTTTTCTGTGACTGGTGAGTACTCAACCAAGTCATTCTGAGAAT
AGTGTATGCGGCGACCGAGTTGCTCTTGCCCGGCGTCAACACGGGATAATACCGCGCCACATAGCAGAAC
TTTAAAAGTGCTCATCATTGGAAAACGTTCTTCGGGGCGAAAACTCTCAAGGATCTTACCGCTGTTGAGA
TCCAGTTCGATGTAACCCACTCGTGCACCCAACTGATCTTCAGCATCTTTTACTTTCACCAGCGTTTCTG
GGTGAGCAAAAACAGGAAGGCAAAATGCCGCAAAAAAGGGAATAAGGGCGACACGGAAATGTTGAATACT
CATACTCTTCCTTTTTCAATATTATTGAAGCATTTATCAGGGTTATTGTCTCATGAGCGGATACATATTT
GAATGTATTTAGAAAAATAAACAAATAGGGGTTCCGCGCACATTTCCCCGAAAAGTGCCACCTGACGTCT
AAGAAACCATTATTATCATGACATTAACCTATAAAAATAGGCGTATCACGAGGCCCTTTCGT
